>Addgene plasmid #118826 | pMX-eSOX2AHK | addgene full sequence | sequence record 237066 | Addgene NGS Result
CCCGAAAAGTGCCACCTGCATAATGAAAGACCCCACCTGTAGGTTTGGCAAGCTAGCTTAAGTAACGCCA
TTTTGCAAGGCATGGAAAAATACATAACTGAGAATAGAAAAGTTCAGATCAAGGTCAGGAACAGATGGAA
CAGCTGAATATGGGCCAAACAGGATATCTGTGGTAAGCAGTTCCTGCCCCGGCTCAGGGCCAAGAACAGA
TGGAACAGCTGAATATGGGCCAAACAGGATATCTGTGGTAAGCAGTTCCTGCCCCGGCTCAGGGCCAAGA
ACAGATGGTCCCCAGATGCGGTCCAGCCCTCAGCAGTTTCTAGAGAACCATCAGATGTTTCCAGGGTGCC
CCAAGGACCTGAAATGACCCTGTGCCTTATTTGAACTAACCAATCAGTTCGCTTCTCGCTTCTGTTCGCG
CGCTTCTGCTCCCCGAGCTCAATAAAAGAGCCCACAACCCCTCACTCGGCGCGCCAGTCCTCCGATTGAC
TGAGTCGCCCGGGTACCCGTGTATCCAATAAACCCTCTTGCAGTTGCATCCGACTTGTGGTCTCGCTGTT
CCTTGGGAGGGTCTCCTCTGAGTGATTGACTACCCGTCAGCGGGGGTCTTTCATTTGGGGGCTCGTCCGG
GATCGGGAGACCCCTGCCCAGGGACCACCGACCCACCACCGGGAGGTAAGCTGGCCAGCAACTTATCTGT
GTCTGTCCGATTGTCTAGTGTCTATGACTGATTTTATGCGCCTGCGTCGGTACTAGTTAGCTAACTAGCT
CTGTATCTGGCGGACCCGTGGTGGAACTGACGAGTTCGGAACACCCGGCCGCAACCCTGGGAGACGTCCC
AGGGACTTCGGGGGCCGTTTTTGTGGCCCGACCTGAGTCCAAAAATCCCGATCGTTTTGGACTCTTTGGT
GCACCCCCCTAATAGGAGGGATATGTGGTTCTGGTAGGAGACGAGAACCTAAAACAGTTCCCGCCTCCGT
CTGAATTTTTGCTTTCGGTTTGGGACCGAAGCCGCGCCGCGCGTCTTGTCTGCTGCAGCATCGTTCTGTG
TTGTCTCTGTCTGACTGTGTTTCTGTATTTGTCTGAAAATTAGGGCCAGACTGTTACCACTCCCTTAAGT
TTGACCTTAGGTCACTGGAAAGATGTCGAGCGGATCGCTCACAACCAGTCGGTAGATGTCAAGAAGAGAC
GTTGGGTTACCTTCTGCTCTGCAGAATGGCCAACCTTTAACGTCGGATGGCCGCGAGACGGCACCTTTAA
CCGAGACCTCATCACCCAGGTTAAGATCAAGGTCTTTTCACCTGGCCCGCATGGACACCCAGACCAGGTC
CCCTACATCGTGACCTGGGAAGCCTTGGCTTTTGACCCCCCTCCCTGGGTCAAGCCCTTTGTACACCCTA
AGCCTCCGCCTCCTCTTCCTCCATCCGCCCCGTCTCTCCCCCTTGAACCTCCTCGTTCGACCCCGCCTCG
ATCCTCCCTTTATCCAGCCCTCACTCCTTCTCTAGGCGCCCCCATATGGCCATATGAGATCTTATATGGG
GCACCCCCGCCCCTTGTAAACTTCCCTGACCCTGACATGACAAGAGTTACTAACAGCCCCTCTCTCCAAG
CTCACTTACAGGCTCTCTACTTAGTCCAGCACGAAGTCTGGAGACCTCTGGCGGCAGCCTACCAAGAACA
ACTGGACCGACCGGTGGTACCTCACCCTTACCGAGTCGGCGACACAGTGTGGGTCCGCCGACACCAGACT
AAGAACCTAGAACCTCGCTGGAAAGGACCTTACACAGTCCTGCTGACCACCCCCACCGCCCTCAAAGTAG
ACGGCATCGCAGCTTGGATACACGCCGCCCACGTGAAGGCTGCCGACCCCGGGGGTGGACCATCCTCTAG
ACTGCCGGATCTAGCTAGTTAATCACAAGTTTGTACAAAAAAGCAGGCTTCACCATGTATAACATGATGG
AGACGGAGCTGAAGCCGCCGGGCCCGCAGCAAGCTTCGGGGGGCGGCGGCGGAGGAGGCAACGCCACGGC
GGCGGCGACCGGCGGCAACCAGAAGAACAGCCCGGACCGCGTCAAGAGGCCCATGAACGCCTTCATGGTA
TGGTCCCGGGGGCAGCGGCGTAAGATGGCCCAGGAGAACCCCAAGATGCACAACTCGGAGATCAGCAAGC
GCCTGGGCGCGGAGTGGAAACTTTTGTCCGCTACCGAGAAGCGGCCGTTCCATGACGAGGCCAAGCGGCT
GCGCGCTCTGCACATGAAGGAGCACCCGGATTATAAATACCGGCCGCGGCGGAAAACCAAGACGCTCATG
AAGAAGGATAAGTACACGCTTCCCGGAGGCTTGCTGGCCCCCGGCGGGAACAGCATGGCGAGCGGGGTTG
GGGTGGGCGCCGGCCTGGGTGCGGGCGTGAACCAGCGCATGGACAGCTACGCGCACATGAACGGCTGGAG
CAACGGCAGCTACAGCATGATGCAGGAGCAGCTGGGCTACCCGCAGCACCCGGGCCTCAACGCTCACGGC
GCGGCACAGATGCAACCGATGCACCGCTACGACGTCAGCGCCCTGCAGTACAACTCCATGACCAGCTCGC
AGACCTACATGAACGGCTCGCCCACCTACAGCATGTCCTACTCGCAGCAGGGCACCCCCGGTATGGCGCT
GGGCTCCATGGGCTCTGTGGTCAAGTCCGAGGCCAGCTCCAGCCCCCCCGTGGTTACCTCTTCCTCCCAC
TCCAGGGCGCCCTGCCAGGCCGGGGACCTCCGGGACATGATCAGCATGTACCTCCCCGGCGCCGAGGTGC
CGGAGCCCGCTGCGCCCAGTAGACTGCACATGGCCCAGCACTACCAGAGCGGCCCGGTGCCCGGCACGGC
CATTAACGGCACACTGCCCCTGTCGCACATGTGAACCCAGCTTTCTTGTACAAAGTGGTGATTCGACGAT
AAAATAAAAGATTTTATTTAGTCTCCAGAAAAAGGGGGGAATGAAAGACCCCACCTGTAGGTTTGGCAAG
CTAGCTTAAGTAACGCCATTTTGCAAGGCATGGAAAAATACATAACTGAGAATAGAGAAGTTCAGATCAA
GGTCAGGAACAGATGGAACAGCTGAATATGGGCCAAACAGGATATCTGTGGTAAGCAGTTCCTGCCCCGG
CTCAGGGCCAAGAACAGATGGAACAGCTGAATATGGGCCAAACAGGATATCTGTGGTAAGCAGTTCCTGC
CCCGGCTCAGGGCCAAGAACAGATGGTCCCCAGATGCGGTCCAGCCCTCAGCAGTTTCTAGAGAACCATC
AGATGTTTCCAGGGTGCCCCAAGGACCTGAAATGACCCTGTGCCTTATTTGAACTAACCAATCAGTTCGC
TTCTCGCTTCTGTTCGCGCGCTTCTGCTCCCCGAGCTCAATAAAAGAGCCCACAACCCCTCACTCGGGGC
GCCAGTCCTCCGATTGACTGAGTCGCCCGGGTACCCGTGTATCCAATAAACCCTCTTGCAGTTGCATCCG
ACTTGTGGTCTCGCTGTTCCTTGGGAGGGTCTCCTCTGAGTGATTGACTACCCGTCAGCGGGGGTCTTTC
ACATGCAGCATGTATCAAAATTAATTTGGTTTTTTTTCTTAAGTATTTACATTAAATGGCCATAGTTGCA
TTAATGAATCGGCCAACGCGCGGGGAGAGGCGGTTTGCGTATTGGGCGCTCTTCCGCTTCCTCGCTCACT
GACTCGCTGCGCTCGGTCGTTCGGCTGCGGCGAGCGGTATCAGCTCACTCAAAGGCGGTAATACGGTTAT
CCACAGAATCAGGGGATAACGCAGGAAAGAACATGTGAGCAAAAGGCCAGCAAAAGGCCAGGAACCGTAA
AAAGGCCGCGTTGCTGGCGTTTTTCCATAGGCTCCGCCCCCCTGACGAGCATCACAAAAATCGACGCTCA
AGTCAGAGGTGGCGAAACCCGACAGGACTATAAAGATACCAGGCGTTTCCCCCTGGAAGCTCCCTCGTGC
GCTCTCCTGTTCCGACCCTGCCGCTTACCGGATACCTGTCCGCCTTTCTCCCTTCGGGAAGCGTGGCGCT
TTCTCATAGCTCACGCTGTAGGTATCTCAGTTCGGTGTAGGTCGTTCGCTCCAAGCTGGGCTGTGTGCAC
GAACCCCCCGTTCAGCCCGACCGCTGCGCCTTATCCGGTAACTATCGTCTTGAGTCCAACCCGGTAAGAC
ACGACTTATCGCCACTGGCAGCAGCCACTGGTAACAGGATTAGCAGAGCGAGGTATGTAGGCGGTGCTAC
AGAGTTCTTGAAGTGGTGGCCTAACTACGGCTACACTAGAAGAACAGTATTTGGTATCTGCGCTCTGCTG
AAGCCAGTTACCTTCGGAAAAAGAGTTGGTAGCTCTTGATCCGGCAAACAAACCACCGCTGGTAGCGGTG
GTTTTTTTGTTTGCAAGCAGCAGATTACGCGCAGAAAAAAAGGATCTCAAGAAGATCCTTTGATCTTTTC
TACGGGGTCTGACGCTCAGTGGAACGAAAACTCACGTTAAGGGATTTTGGTCATGAGATTATCAAAAAGG
ATCTTCACCTAGATCCTTTTGCGGCCGGCCGCAAATCAATCTAAAGTATATATGAGTAAACTTGGTCTGA
CAGTTACCAATGCTTAATCAGTGAGGCACCTATCTCAGCGATCTGTCTATTTCGTTCATCCATAGTTGCC
TGACTCCCCGTCGTGTAGATAACTACGATACGGGAGGGCTTACCATCTGGCCCCAGTGCTGCAATGATAC
CGCGAGACCCACGCTCACCGGCTCCAGATTTATCAGCAATAAACCAGCCAGCCGGAAGGGCCGAGCGCAG
AAGTGGTCCTGCAACTTTATCCGCCTCCATCCAGTCTATTAATTGTTGCCGGGAAGCTAGAGTAAGTAGT
TCGCCAGTTAATAGTTTGCGCAACGTTGTTGCCATTGCTACAGGCATCGTGGTGTCACGCTCGTCGTTTG
GTATGGCTTCATTCAGCTCCGGTTCCCAACGATCAAGGCGAGTTACATGATCCCCCATGTTGTGCAAAAA
AGCGGTTAGCTCCTTCGGTCCTCCGATCGTTGTCAGAAGTAAGTTGGCCGCAGTGTTATCACTCATGGTT
ATGGCAGCACTGCATAATTCTCTTACTGTCATGCCATCCGTAAGATGCTTTTCTGTGACTGGTGAGTACT
CAACCAAGTCATTCTGAGAATAGTGTATGCGGCGACCGAGTTGCTCTTGCCCGGCGTCAATACGGGATAA
TACCGCGCCACATAGCAGAACTTTAAAAGTGCTCATCATTGGAAAACGTTCTTCGGGGCGAAAACTCTCA
AGGATCTTACCGCTGTTGAGATCCAGTTCGATGTAACCCACTCGTGCACCCAACTGATCTTCAGCATCTT
TTACTTTCACCAGCGTTTCTGGGTGAGCAAAAACAGGAAGGCAAAATGCCGCAAAAAAGGGAATAAGGGC
GACACGGAAATGTTGAATACTCATACTCTTCCTTTTTCAATATTATTGAAGCATTTATCAGGGTTATTGT
CTCATGAGCGGATACATATTTGAATGTATTTAGAAAAATAAACAAATAGGGGTTCCGCGCACATTTC
Features (pLannotate 1.2.2; 14 found; start..end, strand, type, name):
     22..615     +  LTR            LTR: long terminal repeat from Moloney murine leukemia virus
    678..877     +  misc_feature   MMLV Ψ: packaging signal of Moloney murine leukemia virus (MMLV)
    929..1017    +  misc_feature   MESV Ψ (fragment): packaging signal of murine embryonic stem cell virus
   1094..1510    +  CDS            gag (truncated): truncated Moloney murine leukemia virus (MMLV) gag gene lacking the start codon
   1520..1894    +  misc_feature   pol region: Moloney murine leukemia virus (MMLV) pol region containing the splice acceptor site
   1915..1939    +  protein_bind   attB1: mutant version of attB; recombination site for the Gateway® BP reaction BP Clonase™
   1945..2901    +  CDS            Sox2: SOX2_MOUSE - Also known as Sox-2. Experimental evidence at protein level: Swiss-Prot protein existence level 1. Transcription factor that forms a trimeric complex with POU5F1 (OCT3/4) on DNA and controls the expression of a number of genes involved in embryonic development such as YES1, FGF4, UTF1 and ZFP206 (PubMed:15863505, PubMed:17097055, PubMed:19740739). Binds to the proximal enhancer region of NANOG (PubMed:15863505). Critical for early embryogenesis and for embryonic stem cell pluripotency (By similarity). Downstream SRRT target that mediates the promotion of neural stem cell self-rene
   2905..2929    -  protein_bind   attB2: mutant version of attB; recombination site for the Gateway® BP reaction BP Clonase™
   2980..3101    +  LTR            3' LTR (ΔU3) (fragment): self-inactivating 3' long terminal repeat (LTR) from Moloney murine leukemia virus
   3102..3571    +  LTR            LTR: long terminal repeat from Moloney murine leukemia virus
   3637..3689    -  CDS            lacI (fragment): lac repressor; lacI; The lac repressor binds to the lac operator to inhibit transcription in E. coli. This inhibition can be relieved by adding lactose or isopropyl-β-D-thiogalactopyranoside (IPTG).
   3872..4460    -  rep_origin     ori: high-copy-number ColE1/pMB1/pBR322/pUC origin of replication
   4624..5484    -  CDS            AmpR: β-lactamase; bla; confers resistance to ampicillin, carbenicillin, and related antibiotics
   5485..5589    -  promoter       AmpR promoter: bla
