[The description below was written by a language model from this plasmid's Addgene catalogue record and pLannotate feature annotations shown in this document.]
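Description:
pMX-eSOX2AHK is a Moloney murine leukemia virus (MMLV)-based retroviral expression plasmid built on the pMX backbone, used to deliver an engineered mouse Sox2 variant into mammalian cells. It is maintained in E. coli through a high-copy ColE1/pUC-type origin and selected with ampicillin via the β-lactamase gene and its native promoter. The sequenced plasmid is about 5.6 kb.

The viral portion begins with a 5′ MMLV LTR, which serves as the promoter for the genomic transcript; no separate internal promoter is annotated. It is followed by the Ψ packaging signal, a truncated gag lacking its start codon that extends the packaging region, and a pol fragment carrying the splice acceptor. Downstream lies the Sox2 coding sequence, flanked by attB1 and attB2 sites, which suggests the insert was introduced by Gateway recombination, although the record lists the cloning method as unknown. The cassette is closed by the 3′ LTR. This was annotated as a short fragment matching a ΔU3-type LTR directly adjoining a larger MMLV LTR match, so the table alone does not establish that the vector is self-inactivating. Because gag, pol and env functions are absent, viral particles must be produced in packaging cells that supply them in trans.

The insert, eSox2AHK, is described as carrying the substitutions E46A and I53H. The "AHK" name hints at a third position, but the record does not list one. The variant came from a directed-evolution study of reprogramming factors, and the plasmid is intended for retroviral expression of this enhanced Sox2 to improve the efficiency of induced pluripotent stem cell generation.
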