Addgene plasmid #118826: pMX-eSOX2AHK
Purpose: Retroviral expression of a mutant of Sox2 that improves efficiency of iPSC generation
Depositing lab: Ralf Jauch. Depositing organization: Guangzhou Institute of Biomedicine and Health (GIBH), Chinese Academy of Sciences. Publication: Directed Evolution of Reprogramming Factors by Cell Selection and Sequencing. Veerapandian V, Ackermann JO, Srivastava Y, Malik V, Weng M, Yang X, Jauch R. Stem Cell Reports. 2018 Aug 14;11(2):593-606. doi: 10.1016/j.stemcr.2018.07.002. Epub 2018 Aug 2. PubMed 30078555.
Backbone
  Vector backbone: pMX
  Vector type: Mammalian Expression, Retroviral
Growth in bacteria
  Bacterial resistance: Ampicillin, 100 μg/mL
  Growth temperature: 37°C
  Growth strain: NEB Stable
  Copy number: High Copy
Gene/Insert
  Gene/Insert name: eSox2AHK (alt name: Sox2)
  Species: M. musculus (mouse)
  Mutation: AHK: E46A, I53H
  Entrez Gene: Sox2 (a.k.a. Sox-2, lcc, ysb)
  Cloning method: Unknown
  Sequencing primers: 5′ n/a
Terms and licenses: Academic/Nonprofit Terms; Industry Terms: Not Available to Industry
How to cite: pMX-eSOX2AHK was a gift from Ralf Jauch (Addgene plasmid # 118826 ; http://n2t.net/addgene:118826 ; RRID:Addgene_118826)
